>Addgene plasmid #177103 | YIplac211-HaloTag-DRS2 | addgene full sequence | sequence record 348250 | Addgene NGS Result
GCGCCCAATACGCAAACCGCCTCTCCCCGCGCGTTGGCCGATTCATTAATGCAGCTGGCACGACAGGTTT
CCCGACTGGAAAGCGGGCAGTGAGCGCAACGCAATTAATGTGAGTTAGCTCACTCATTAGGCACCCCAGG
CTTTACACTTTATGCTTCCGGCTCGTATGTTGTGTGGAATTGTGAGCGGATAACAATTTCACACAGGAAA
CAGCTATGACCATGATTACGCCAAGCTTGCATGCCTGCAGGTCGACTCTAGTGCCAAAACTAAACGTCCT
AAAGTCGAAATCGAATACGAGGAGGAACACGAAGTTCAAAATGCTGAGCAAGAAGTGGCACAATAAGCTC
ACGCACTATACTACGCAACATTACATGATTTCAGTTTCTATTATTGAATGAACAGGATTTTTCCACGTGG
ATTGGGCAGCGCACTGTACCATAATAACAACCAGTTATAAAATATTTCAATTCTTTTACATATATAAAAA
TACATAAAGACTATTATTTTTGTAAGATGGCCCATTCTGTAACACTTAAATTTCTTATCAAAAAAAAAAA
AAATAATACCTTTAGTAGCTGTTGGGCTAATAACATTGCAAATTAGAAGCTTACTATTAGAAGCTTACTA
TTACGGGATTATTGAGGTAAAGGTTATTTGAAGCGTAAATCACTGAAATCTTCCTGATCACGTGATTGGC
TTTTTTTGCCAGAAAACCCAAATCTGTTTAATGCCACTAAGTTGAAGAAACATATAATCAACAATTGTTG
GCAATTCTAAGGGGAATAGTGCAACAAGAAGCCAGTAACGCCAAATAGAGGTTAGCGCCAAGCAATAATT
TACTGGTAGGTTCTTTCATTCCCTGATTTTACCATGAATATGGCAGAAATCGGTACAGGTTTCCCTTTTG
ACCCACACTATGTCGAAGTATTAGGTGAAAGAATGCACTATGTTGATGTCGGTCCTAGAGATGGTACTCC
AGTTTTGTTTTTACATGGTAACCCAACATCTTCATACGTTTGGAGAAACATCATCCCACATGTTGCACCA
ACTCATAGATGTATTGCTCCAGATTTGATTGGTATGGGTAAATCTGATAAGCCAGATTTGGGTTATTTCT
TTGATGATCATGTTAGATTCATGGATGCTTTTATTGAAGCATTGGGTTTGGAAGAAGTTGTTTTGGTTAT
TCATGATTGGGGTTCAGCATTAGGTTTTCATTGGGCTAAGAGAAACCCAGAAAGAGTTAAGGGTATCGCT
TTTATGGAATTCATTAGACCAATTCCAACTTGGGATGAATGGCCAGAATTCGCAAGAGAAACATTCCAAG
CTTTTAGAACTACAGATGTTGGTAGAAAGTTGATCATCGATCAAAACGTTTTTATTGAAGGTACTTTGCC
AATGGGTGTTGTTAGACCATTAACAGAAGTTGAAATGGATCATTACAGAGAACCATTTTTAAACCCAGTT
GATAGAGAACCATTGTGGAGATTTCCAAATGAATTACCAATTGCTGGTGAACCAGCAAACATCGTTGCTT
TGGTTGAAGAATACATGGATTGGTTACATCAATCTCCAGTTCCAAAGTTGTTATTTTGGGGTACACCAGG
TGTTTTGATTCCACCAGCAGAAGCTGCAAGATTGGCTAAGTCATTGCCAAACTGTAAGGCTGTTGATATT
GGTCCAGGTTTAAATTTGTTACAAGAAGATAATCCAGACTTGATAGGTAGTGAAATAGCCAGATGGTTGT
CCACATTAGAAATCTCAGGTGGTAGCTCAGGGTCTAGTGGATCCGACGACAGAGAAACCCCCCCAAAGAG
GAAACCTGGGGAGGACGACACGCTTTTCGATATTGACTTCTTAGACGACACGACTTCTCATTCTGGATCC
CGTTCAAAGGTCACCAACTCACATGCGAACGCGAATTATATACCACCAAGTCATGTACTTCCCGAAGAGA
CTATCGACTTAGACGCTGATGATGATAACATTGAAAATGATGTCCATGAAAATCTATTTATGAGCAATAA
CCATGACGACCAAACGTCTTGGAATGCCAATAGATTCGACTCAGATGCATATCAACCACAATCCCTACGA
GCAGTCAAGCCTCCCGGTTTATTTGCTAGGTTTGGTAATGGTCTCAAAAATGCCTTTACGTTCAAACGGA
AGAAAGGGCCCGAAAGTTTCGAAATGAATCATTACAATGCGGTGACTAATAACGAATTAGACGATAATTA
TCTAGACTCGAGGAATAAGTTCAACATTAAAATTCTTTTCAACCGGTACATTTTAAGAAAGAACGTTGGC
GACGCAGAGGGCAATGGTGAACCAAGAGTCATCCACATCAACGATTCTCTCGCTAATTCCTCCTTCGGTT
ATAGTGACAACCATATATCTACCACCAAGTATAATTTTGCGACCTTTCTGCCTAAATTTTTGTTCCAAGA
ATTTTCCAAATACGCTAATCTGTTTTTTTTATGTACATCTGCCATTCAACAGGTGCCTCACGTCTCGCCA
ACTAATAGATACACCACAATTGGTACTTTATTAGTGGTTTTGATTGTTTCTGCCATGAAGGAATGTATCG
AAGATATCAAGAGAGCTAATTCTGATAAAGAATTAAATAATTCGACAGCAGAAATATTTTCAGAAGCACA
TGATGACTTTGTTGAGAAACGATGGATTGATATTCGTGTAGGTGACATAATTAGAGTAAAATCAGAGGAA
CCTATTCCTGCTGATACCATAATTTTGTCATCTTCGGAACCGGAGGGTCTTTGCTACATTGAAACTGCCA
ACTTGGATGGTGAAACAAATTTGAAAATCAAACAGTCGAGAGTAGAAACTGCCAAATTTATAGACGTTAA
AACTTTGAAGAACATGAACGGAAAAGTTGTTTCCGAACAGCCGAACTCTAGCTTGTATACTTATGAAGGT
ACAATGACTTTAAATGATCGTCAAATACCGTTATCTCCTGACCAAATGATTTTAAGAGGTGCAACTTTAA
GAAATACTGCATGGATATTTGGTTTAGTTATCTTCACTGGTCATGAAACTAAGTTATTGCGTAATGCTAC
TGCAACCCCAATTAAAAGAACCGCGGTTGAGAAAATTATCAACAGACAGATTATTGCATTGTTCACAGTT
TTAATCGTGCTAATTTTAATTTCTTCAATTGGTAATGTTATTATGTCTACTGCAGATGCCAAACATTTAT
CGTACCTTTACCTGGAGGGTACCAACAAGGCTGGCTTATTCTTCAAAGACTTTTTAACATTTTGGATTCT
ATTTTCGAATCTAGTTCCTATTTCTCTATTTGTCACCGTTGAATTAATCAAATATTATCAGGCTTTTATG
ATAGGTTCAGATCTAGATTTGTACTACGAAAAAACTGATACCCCAACTGTGGTTCGTACATCCTCTTTGG
TTGAAGAACTTGGTCAAATAGAATATATATTCAGTGACAAGACAGGAACTTTAACAAGAAATATTATGGA
ATTTAAATCCTGCTCTATTGCAGGCCATTGCTATATTGATAAAATACCTGAAGATAAAACGGCCACTGTT
GAAGATGGGATTGAAGTTGGTTATAGAAAATTTGACGATTTGAAGAAAAAGTTAAATGATCCCTCTGATG
AGGATTCACCTATTATCAATGACTTCTTAACATTACTGGCTACCTGTCATACTGTCATTCCAGAATTTCA
AAGCGATGGATCTATTAAATATCAAGCAGCCTCTCCAGATGAAGGTGCCCTCGTTCAAGGTGGTGCAGAT
TTAGGGTATAAGTTTATCATCCGTAAACCAAACTCTGTAACTGTTTTATTGGAGGAAACTGGCGAGGAAA
AAGAGTATCAACTACTTAACATTTGTGAATTTAATTCCACCAGGAAGAGAATGAGCGCTATATTTAGATT
TCCGGATGGTTCGATAAAGTTATTCTGTAAAGGTGCTGATACTGTCATTCTGGAAAGATTGGATGATGAA
GCTAATCAATATGTAGAAGCTACAATGAGACATTTAGAAGATTATGCATCTGAGGGTTTGCGGACGTTGT
GTTTGGCGATGAGAGATATCTCTGAAGGAGAATATGAAGAATGGAATAGCATTTATAATGAGGCTGCCAC
AACATTAGATAACAGAGCCGAGAAGCTAGACGAAGCCGCAAATCTAATCGAGAAAAATCTAATATTAATT
GGTGCAACTGCTATTGAAGATAAGTTACAGGACGGTGTTCCAGAAACTATCCACACATTACAAGAAGCGG
GTATTAAAATTTGGGTTTTAACTGGTGACAGACAGGAAACTGCTATTAACATTGGTATGAGTTGCCGTTT
ATTGAGTGAAGACATGAATTTGTTGATCATCAACGAGGAAACCAGAGATGATACTGAGAGAAATTTGTTA
GAGAAGATTAACGCTCTAAACGAGCATCAATTGTCAACACATGATATGAATACCTTAGCGCTCGTCATTG
ATGGGAAGTCATTAGGCTTTGCCTTGGAACCAGAATTAGAAGATTATTTGCTAACTGTGGCGAAGCTTTG
TAAAGCGGTTATATGTTGCCGTGTATCTCCACTACAGAAAGCCTTGGTTGTTAAAATGGTAAAAAGAAAG
TCGTCTTCACTACTGCTAGCCATTGGCGATGGTGCCAACGATGTTAGTATGATACAGGCAGCTCATGTTG
GTGTCGGTATTAGTGGTATGGAAGGTATGCAAGCGGCTCGTTCAGCTGATATAGCTGTTGGCCAATTTAA
ATTTTTAAAAAAACTATTACTTGTCCATGGCTCCTGGTCTTATCAAAGAATTTCTGCCGCAATTTTGTAC
TCTTTTTACAAGAATACAGCATTATACATGACGCAGTTTTGGTACGTTTTTGCCAATGCCTTTTCAGGTC
AATCCATTATGGAATCATGGACAATGAGTTTCTACAACTTATTCTTCACTGTTTGGCCCCCTTTTGTCAT
TGGTGTATTTGATCAATTTGTTAGTAGTAGATTACTTGAGCGGTACCCACAATTGTACAAATTAGGACAG
AAGGGTCAATTTTTCTCTGTTTACATCTTCTGGGGATGGATTATTAATGGCTTTTTCCATTCTGCAATAG
TATTTATTGGCACCATATTGATTTACAGATATGGGTTTGCCTTAAATATGCACGGCGAACTAGCTGATCA
TTGGTCTTGGGGTGTAACTGTCTACACTACAAGTGTCATTATTGTTTTGGGAAAGGCTGCTTTGGTAACT
AATCAATGGACGAAATTCACCTTAATTGCCATTCCTGGTTCCCTCTTATTTTGGTTAATATTCTTCCCAA
TTTATGCTTCTATATTTCCTCATGCTAACATCTCAAGAGAGTATTATGGTGTGGTTAAACACACGTATGG
ATCCGGTGTATTTTGGTTAACTTTGATCGTTTTACCAATTTTTGCACTGGTAAGAGATTTTCTATGGAAG
TACTATAAAAGAATGTATGAACCAGAAACGTATCATGTTATTCAAGAAATGCAGAAATACAATATCAGCG
ACTCTAGGCCGCACGTTCAGCAATTTCAAAATGCCATCAGGAAGGTGAGGCAAGTGCAAAGAATGAAAAA
ACAAAGAGGATTTGCCTTTTCACAGGCTGAAGAGGGTGGGCAAGAAAAAATTGTCAGAATGTATGATACT
ACTCAAAAGAGAGGTAAGTACGGTGAATTACAAGATGCTTCGGCGAACCCCTTTAATGACAATAATGGAC
TGGGAAGTAACGACTTTGAAAGTGCAGAACCGTTCATTGAAAATCCATTTGCTGATGGTAATCAAAATTC
AAATAGATTCAGTTCTTCGAGAGATGATATTTCATTTGATATATGAGGCACAGAAACAAAGAGCAGAAGA
CAAAAAATACAAAAATAAAAATAAGATAAAAAGAAAAGTCATTATTACCATTACTGAAATATGTACATTT
ACCATAAAATATATCCGTTATATAGAAGTTATAATATTAAGCCATCACTTTGTTATCGGTTTTTCATTCC
TCCTGGGGTTGCTTCGACTGGGTACGTACCTTATGTCTTCTAGGCTCGAATTCACTGGCCGTCGTTTTAC
AACGTCGTGACTGGGAAAACCCTGGCGTTACCCAACTTAATCGCCTTGCAGCACATCCCCCTTTCGCCAG
CTGGCGTAATAGCGAAGAGGCCCGCACCGATCGCCCTTCCCAACAGTTGCGCAGCCTGAATGGCGAATGG
CGCCTGATGCGGTATTTTCTCCTTACGCATCTGTGCGGTATTTCACACCGCATATGGTGCACTCTCAGTA
CAATCTGCTCTGATGCCGCATAGTTAAGCCAGCCCCGACACCCGCCAACACCCGCTGACGCGCCCTGACG
GGCTTGTCTGCTCCCGGCATCCGCTTACAGACAAGCTGTGACCGTCTCCGGGAGCTGCATGTGTCAGAGG
TTTTCACCGTCATCACCGAAACGCGCGAGACGAAAGGGCGGGTAATAACTGATATAATTAAATTGAAGCT
CTAATTTGTGAGTTTAGTATACATGCATTTACTTATAATACAGTTTTTTAGTTTTGCTGGCCGCATCTTC
TCAAATATGCTTCCCAGCCTGCTTTTCTGTAACGTTCACCCTCTACCTTAGCATCCCTTCCCTTTGCAAA
TAGTCCTCTTCCAACAATAATAATGTCAGATCCTGTAGAGACCACATCATCCACGGTTCTATACTGTTGA
CCCAATGCGTCTCCCTTGTCATCTAAACCCACACCGGGTGTCATAATCAACCAATCGTAACCTTCATCTC
TTCCACCCATGTCTCTTTGAGCAATAAAGCCGATAACAAAATCTTTGTCGCTCTTCGCAATGTCAACAGT
ACCCTTAGTATATTCTCCAGTAGATAGGGAGCCCTTGCATGACAATTCTGCTAACATCAAAAGGCCTCTA
GGTTCCTTTGTTACTTCTTCTGCCGCCTGCTTCAAACCGCTAACAATACCTGGGCCCACCACACCGTGTG
CATTCGTAATGTCTGCCCATTCTGCTATTCTGTATACACCCGCAGAGTACTGCAATTTGACTGTATTACC
AATGTCAGCAAATTTTCTGTCTTCGAAGAGTAAAAAATTGTACTTGGCGGATAATGCCTTTAGCGGCTTA
ACTGTGCCCTCCATGGAAAAATCAGTCAAGATATCCACATGTGTTTTTAGTAAACAAATTTTGGGACCTA
ATGCTTCAACTAACTCCAGTAATTCCTTGGTGGTACGAACATCCAATGAAGCACACAAGTTTGTTTGCTT
TTCGTGCATGATATTAAATAGCTTGGCAGCAACAGGACTAGGATGAGTAGCAGCACGTTCCTTATATGTA
GCTTTCGACATGATTTATCTTCGTTTCCTGCATGTTTTTGTTCTGTGCAGTTGGGTTAAGAATACTGGGC
AATTTCATGTTTCTTCAACACTACATATGCGTATATATACCAATCTAAGTCTGTGCTCCTTCCTTCGTTC
TTCCTTCTGTTCGGAGATTACCGAATCAAAAAAATTTCAAGGAAACCGAAATCAAAAAAAAGAATAAAAA
AAAAATGATGAATTGAAAAGCTGGCCTCGTGATACGCCTATTTTTATAGGTTAATGTCATGATAATAATG
GTTTCTTAGACGTCAGGTGGCACTTTTCGGGGAAATGTGCGCGGAACCCCTATTTGTTTATTTTTCTAAA
TACATTCAAATATGTATCCGCTCATGAGACAATAACCCTGATAAATGCTTCAATAATATTGAAAAAGGAA
GAGTATGAGTATTCAACATTTCCGTGTCGCCCTTATTCCCTTTTTTGCGGCATTTTGCCTTCCTGTTTTT
GCTCACCCAGAAACGCTGGTGAAAGTAAAAGATGCTGAAGATCAGTTGGGTGCACGAGTGGGTTACATCG
AACTGGATCTCAACAGCGGTAAGATCCTTGAGAGTTTTCGCCCCGAAGAACGTTTTCCAATGATGAGCAC
TTTTAAAGTTCTGCTATGTGGCGCGGTATTATCCCGTATTGACGCCGGGCAAGAGCAACTCGGTCGCCGC
ATACACTATTCTCAGAATGACTTGGTTGAGTACTCACCAGTCACAGAAAAGCATCTTACGGATGGCATGA
CAGTAAGAGAATTATGCAGTGCTGCCATAACCATGAGTGATAACACTGCGGCCAACTTACTTCTGACAAC
GATCGGAGGACCGAAGGAGCTAACCGCTTTTTTGCACAACATGGGGGATCATGTAACTCGCCTTGATCGT
TGGGAACCGGAGCTGAATGAAGCCATACCAAACGACGAGCGTGACACCACGATGCCTGTAGCAATGGCAA
CAACGTTGCGCAAACTATTAACTGGCGAACTACTTACTCTAGCTTCCCGGCAACAATTAATAGACTGGAT
GGAGGCGGATAAAGTTGCAGGACCACTTCTGCGCTCGGCCCTTCCGGCTGGCTGGTTTATTGCTGATAAA
TCTGGAGCCGGTGAGCGTGGGTCTCGCGGTATCATTGCAGCACTGGGGCCAGATGGTAAGCCCTCCCGTA
TCGTAGTTATCTACACGACGGGGAGTCAGGCAACTATGGATGAACGAAATAGACAGATCGCTGAGATAGG
TGCCTCACTGATTAAGCATTGGTAACTGTCAGACCAAGTTTACTCATATATACTTTAGATTGATTTAAAA
CTTCATTTTTAATTTAAAAGGATCTAGGTGAAGATCCTTTTTGATAATCTCATGACCAAAATCCCTTAAC
GTGAGTTTTCGTTCCACTGAGCGTCAGACCCCGTAGAAAAGATCAAAGGATCTTCTTGAGATCCTTTTTT
TCTGCGCGTAATCTGCTGCTTGCAAACAAAAAAACCACCGCTACCAGCGGTGGTTTGTTTGCCGGATCAA
GAGCTACCAACTCTTTTTCCGAAGGTAACTGGCTTCAGCAGAGCGCAGATACCAAATACTGTTCTTCTAG
TGTAGCCGTAGTTAGGCCACCACTTCAAGAACTCTGTAGCACCGCCTACATACCTCGCTCTGCTAATCCT
GTTACCAGTGGCTGCTGCCAGTGGCGATAAGTCGTGTCTTACCGGGTTGGACTCAAGACGATAGTTACCG
GATAAGGCGCAGCGGTCGGGCTGAACGGGGGGTTCGTGCACACAGCCCAGCTTGGAGCGAACGACCTACA
CCGAACTGAGATACCTACAGCGTGAGCTATGAGAAAGCGCCACGCTTCCCGAAGGGAGAAAGGCGGACAG
GTATCCGGTAAGCGGCAGGGTCGGAACAGGAGAGCGCACGAGGGAGCTTCCAGGGGGAAACGCCTGGTAT
CTTTATAGTCCTGTCGGGTTTCGCCACCTCTGACTTGAGCGTCGATTTTTGTGATGCTCGTCAGGGGGGC
GGAGCCTATGGAAAAACGCCAGCAACGCGGCCTTTTTACGGTTCCTGGCCTTTTGCTGGCCTTTTGCTCA
CATGTTCTTTCCTGCGTTATCCCCTGATTCTGTGGATAACCGTATTACCGCCTTTGAGTGAGCTGATACC
GCTCGCCGCAGCCGAACGACCGAGCGCAGCGAGTCAGTGAGCGAGGAAGCGGAAGA
Features (pLannotate 1.2.2; 15 found; start..end, strand, type, name):
      1..93      +  CDS            lacI (fragment): lac repressor; lacI; The lac repressor binds to the lac operator to inhibit transcription in E. coli. This inhibition can be relieved by adding lactose or isopropyl-β-D-thiogalactopyranoside (IPTG).
    106..127     +  protein_bind   CAP binding site: CAP binding activates transcription in the presence of cAMP. E. coli catabolite activator protein
    142..172     +  promoter       lac promoter: promoter for the E. coli lac operon
    180..196     +  protein_bind   lac operator: The lac repressor binds to the lac operator to inhibit transcription in E. coli. This inhibition can be relieved by adding lactose or isopropyl-β-D-thiogalactopyranoside (IPTG). lac repressor encoded by lacI
    233..261     -  misc_feature   MCS (fragment): pUC18/19 multiple cloning site
    880..1758    +  CDS            dhaA: DHAA_PSEPV - Experimental evidence at protein level: Swiss-Prot protein existence level 1. Catalyzes hydrolytic cleavage of carbon-halogen bonds in halogenated aliphatic compounds, leading to the formation of the corresponding primary alcohols, halide ions and protons. Has a broad substrate specificity, as it is able to dehalogenate mono- and di- chlorinated and brominated alkanes (up to at least C10), and the two isomers of 1,3-dichloropropene to 3-chloroallyl alcohol; the highest activity was found with 1,2-dibromoethane, while no activity was observed with the analog 1,2-dichloroethane. Fro
   1795..5853    +  CDS            DRS2: ATC3_YEAST - Experimental evidence at protein level: Swiss-Prot protein existence level 1. This magnesium-dependent enzyme catalyzes the hydrolysis of ATP coupled with the transport of phospholipids (Potential). Seems to be involved in ribosome assembly. From Saccharomyces cerevisiae (strain ATCC 204508 / S288c) (Baker's yeast).
   6070..6227    +  CDS            lacZα (fragment): LacZα fragment of β-galactosidase; lacZ fragment
   6233..6332    -  misc_feature   bom (fragment): basis of mobility region from pBR322
   6434..6469    -  CDS            rop (fragment): Rop protein, which maintains plasmids at low copy number; rop
   6558..7361    -  CDS            URA3: orotidine-5'-phosphate decarboxylase, required for uracil biosynthesis; S. cerevisiae URA3; yeast auxotrophic marker, counterselectable with 5-fluoroorotic acid (5-FOA)
   7362..7577    -  promoter       URA3 promoter: S. cerevisiae URA3
   7670..7774    +  promoter       AmpR promoter: bla
   7775..8635    +  CDS            AmpR: β-lactamase; bla; confers resistance to ampicillin, carbenicillin, and related antibiotics
   8806..9394    +  rep_origin     ori: high-copy-number ColE1/pMB1/pBR322/pUC origin of replication
