[The description below was written by a language model from this plasmid's Addgene catalogue record and pLannotate feature annotations shown in this document.]
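Description:
YIplac211-HaloTag-DRS2 is a yeast integrating plasmid built on the YIplac211 backbone for expressing an N-terminally HaloTag-fused version of the Saccharomyces cerevisiae Drs2 protein. As an integrative (YIp-type) vector, it carries no annotated yeast replication origin or centromere, so stable maintenance in yeast depends on recombination into the genome. Transformants are selected through the URA3 marker and its native promoter, which complements uracil auxotrophy and can be counterselected with 5-fluoroorotic acid. In E. coli the plasmid is propagated at high copy from a ColE1/pUC-type origin with ampicillin selection through the β-lactamase gene. Remnants of the pUC-derived cloning region (lac promoter and operator, CAP site, lacZα and MCS fragments), along with lacI, bom and rop fragments, flank the insert and are backbone leftovers with no role in yeast expression.

The payload, assembled by Gibson cloning, consists of a coding sequence annotated as the haloalkane dehalogenase dhaA, the enzyme from which HaloTag was engineered, followed after a short gap by the full DRS2 open reading frame on the same strand. DRS2 encodes a P-type ATPase associated with phospholipid transport. HaloTag covalently binds synthetic chloroalkane ligands, so the fusion can be labelled with cell-permeable fluorescent dyes for live-cell imaging. The associated publication title concerns clathrin adaptors and intra-Golgi recycling pathways, which suggests the fusion was used to follow Drs2 in that context. No yeast promoter or terminator is annotated. Several hundred bases of unannotated sequence lie upstream of the tag and a shorter stretch follows DRS2, but the record does not state what drives expression. The depositor notes a V1008A substitution in DRS2 that is not known to affect function.
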