Addgene plasmid #177103: YIplac211-HaloTag-DRS2
Purpose: Expresses HaloTag-Drs2 in yeast cells
Depositing lab: Benjamin Glick. Depositing organization: University of Chicago. Publication: Clathrin adaptors mediate two sequential pathways of intra-Golgi recycling. Casler JC, Johnson N, Krahn AH, Pantazopoulou A, Day KJ, Glick BS. J Cell Biol. 2022 Jan 3;221(1). pii: 212747. doi: 10.1083/jcb.202103199. Epub 2021 Nov 5. PubMed 34739034.
Backbone
  Vector backbone: YIplac211
  Vector type: Yeast Expression
Growth in bacteria
  Bacterial resistance: Ampicillin, 100 μg/mL
  Growth temperature: 37°C
  Growth strain: DH5alpha
  Copy number: High Copy
Gene/Insert
  Gene/Insert name: DRS2
  Species: S. cerevisiae (budding yeast)
  Entrez Gene: DRS2 (a.k.a. YAL026C, FUN38, SWA3)
  Cloning method: Gibson Cloning
Terms and licenses: Academic/Nonprofit Terms; Industry Terms: Not Available to Industry
Depositor comments: Please note: Plasmid contains a V1008A mutation in DRS2. This mutation is not known to affect plasmid function.
How to cite: YIplac211-HaloTag-DRS2 was a gift from Benjamin Glick (Addgene plasmid # 177103 ; http://n2t.net/addgene:177103 ; RRID:Addgene_177103)
